>Addgene plasmid #11411 | pET21a.MJ0697 | addgene full sequence | sequence record 128171 | Addgene assembled sequence
ATCCGGATATAGTTCCTCCTTTCAGCAAAAAACCCCTCAAGACCCGTTTAGAGGCCCCAAGGGGTTATGC
TAGTTATTGCTCAGCGGTGGCAGCAGCCAACTCAGCTTCCTTTCGGGCTTTGTTAGCAGCCGGATCTCAG
TGGTGGTGGTGGTGGTGCTCGAGTGCGGCCGCAAGCTTGTCGACGGAGCTCGAATTCGGATCCCTCGAGT
CATTTTCCCTCCCAAATACCTACAAACGTGACGTGGTCTTTTTCAAACGGCTCAATATCTACCTCATCAA
CTATTTTAAAACCTCCTGCCTCTAAAATTTCTTTTTGTTCTTTAAAAATCTCTTTTGGGTCTTTTGTAAC
ATCTATACTCCTTGCCTTTATTGCTATCATTCCATAACCGCCTTTCTTTAAAAACCACTTAGCATTTTTA
ATTAAAATCTCCGCTTGATTTGGCTGAGCAACATCCTCATAGATAACATCTACCTTTTCAACAATATTTG
CATATTCTTGAGGTTTATTTGCATCTCCTAAAATTGGGATTATGTTTTCCCTCTCAGCACATGCATCTAA
AAGCTCTCTCATAATCCTTGGTGCATACTCTATGGCATATACAATGCCTTTATCAGCAATATCTGCAACG
TGAGATGGTGTAGTTCCAGCTGAAGCTCCTAAGTATAAGATTTTTGAATCTCTTTTTATTGGCATAACCT
TTAAACCTTTAATTATTGCAGCTGCCAACTTACTTTTATTTGGATTCCAAATTCTATACTCTTCATCTCC
AATTTTTATTATTTTTTCATCATATACTTTTTTTCCCTTAACAATAGATTTTGTTGCTATTCTTTTTAAG
CCATCTCCTAAATCAACTTCATAGATGTTTTCAAAAATCTCTTTGATTTTAATGTCTTCCATATGTATAT
CTCCTTCTTAAAGTTAAACAAAATTATTTCTAGAGGGGAATTGTTATCCGCTCACAATTCCCCTATAGTG
AGTCGTATTAATTTCGCGGGATCGAGATCTCGATCCTCTACGCCGGACGCATCGTGGCCGGCATCACCGG
CGCCACAGGTGCGGTTGCTGGCGCCTATATCGCCGACATCACCGATGGGGAAGATCGGGCTCGCCACTTC
GGGCTCATGAGCGCTTGTTTCGGCGTGGGTATGGTGGCAGGCCCCGTGGCCGGGGGACTGTTGGGCGCCA
TCTCCTTGCATGCACCATTCCTTGCGGCGGCGGTGCTCAACGGCCTCAACCTACTACTGGGCTGCTTCCT
AATGCAGGAGTCGCATAAGGGAGAGCGTCGAGATCCCGGACACCATCGAATGGCGCAAAACCTTTCGCGG
TATGGCATGATAGCGCCCGGAAGAGAGTCAATTCAGGGTGGTGAATGTGAAACCAGTAACGTTATACGAT
GTCGCAGAGTATGCCGGTGTCTCTTATCAGACCGTTTCCCGCGTGGTGAACCAGGCCAGCCACGTTTCTG
CGAAAACGCGGGAAAAAGTGGAAGCGGCGATGGCGGAGCTGAATTACATTCCCAACCGCGTGGCACAACA
ACTGGCGGGCAAACAGTCGTTGCTGATTGGCGTTGCCACCTCCAGTCTGGCCCTGCACGCGCCGTCGCAA
ATTGTCGCGGCGATTAAATCTCGCGCCGATCAACTGGGTGCCAGCGTGGTGGTGTCGATGGTAGAACGAA
GCGGCGTCGAAGCCTGTAAAGCGGCGGTGCACAATCTTCTCGCGCAACGCGTCAGTGGGCTGATCATTAA
CTATCCGCTGGATGACCAGGATGCCATTGCTGTGGAAGCTGCCTGCACTAATGTTCCGGCGTTATTTCTT
GATGTCTCTGACCAGACACCCATCAACAGTATTATTTTCTCCCATGAAGACGGTACGCGACTGGGCGTGG
AGCATCTGGTCGCATTGGGTCACCAGCAAATCGCGCTGTTAGCGGGCCCATTAAGTTCTGTCTCGGCGCG
TCTGCGTCTGGCTGGCTGGCATAAATATCTCACTCGCAATCAAATTCAGCCGATAGCGGAACGGGAAGGC
GACTGGAGTGCCATGTCCGGTTTTCAACAAACCATGCAAATGCTGAATGAGGGCATCGTTCCCACTGCGA
TGCTGGTTGCCAACGATCAGATGGCGCTGGGCGCAATGCGCGCCATTACCGAGTCCGGGCTGCGCGTTGG
TGCGGATATCTCGGTAGTGGGATACGACGATACCGAAGACAGCTCATGTTATATCCCGCCGTTAACCACC
ATCAAACAGGATTTTCGCCTGCTGGGGCAAACCAGCGTGGACCGCTTGCTGCAACTCTCTCAGGGCCAGG
CGGTGAAGGGCAATCAGCTGTTGCCCGTCTCACTGGTGAAAAGAAAAACCACCCTGGCGCCCAATACGCA
AACCGCCTCTCCCCGCGCGTTGGCCGATTCATTAATGCAGCTGGCACGACAGGTTTCCCGACTGGAAAGC
GGGCAGTGAGCGCAACGCAATTAATGTAAGTTAGCTCACTCATTAGGCACCGGGATCTCGACCGATGCCC
TTGAGAGCCTTCAACCCAGTCAGCTCCTTCCGGTGGGCGCGGGGCATGACTATCGTCGCCGCACTTATGA
CTGTCTTCTTTATCATGCAACTCGTAGGACAGGTGCCGGCAGCGCTCTGGGTCATTTTCGGCGAGGACCG
CTTTCGCTGGAGCGCGACGATGATCGGCCTGTCGCTTGCGGTATTCGGAATCTTGCACGCCCTCGCTCAA
GCCTTCGTCACTGGTCCCGCCACCAAACGTTTCGGCGAGAAGCAGGCCATTATCGCCGGCATGGCGGCCC
CACGGGTGCGCATGATCGTGCTCCTGTCGTTGAGGACCCGGCTAGGCTGGCGGGGTTGCCTTACTGGTTA
GCAGAATGAATCACCGATACGCGAGCGAACGTGAAGCGACTGCTGCTGCAAAACGTCTGCGACCTGAGCA
ACAACATGAATGGTCTTCGGTTTCCGTGTTTCGTAAAGTCTGGAAACGCGGAAGTCAGCGCCCTGCACCA
TTATGTTCCGGATCTGCATCGCAGGATGCTGCTGGCTACCCTGTGGAACACCTACATCTGTATTAACGAA
GCGCTGGCATTGACCCTGAGTGATTTTTCTCTGGTCCCGCCGCATCCATACCGCCAGTTGTTTACCCTCA
CAACGTTCCAGTAACCGGGCATGTTCATCATCAGTAACCCGTATCGTGAGCATCCTCTCTCGTTTCATCG
GTATCATTACCCCCATGAACAGAAATCCCCCTTACACGGAGGCATCAGTGACCAAACAGGAAAAAACCGC
CCTTAACATGGCCCGCTTTATCAGAAGCCAGACATTAACGCTTCTGGAGAAACTCAACGAGCTGGACGCG
GATGAACAGGCAGACATCTGTGAATCGCTTCACGACCACGCTGATGAGCTTTACCGCAGCTGCCTCGCGC
GTTTCGGTGATGACGGTGAAAACCTCTGACACATGCAGCTCCCGGAGACGGTCACAGCTTGTCTGTAAGC
GGATGCCGGGAGCAGACAAGCCCGTCAGGGCGCGTCAGCGGGTGTTGGCGGGTGTCGGGGCGCAGCCATG
ACCCAGTCACGTAGCGATAGCGGAGTGTATACTGGCTTAACTATGCGGCATCAGAGCAGATTGTACTGAG
AGTGCACCATATATGCGGTGTGAAATACCGCACAGATGCGTAAGGAGAAAATACCGCATCAGGCGCTCTT
CCGCTTCCTCGCTCACTGACTCGCTGCGCTCGGTCGTTCGGCTGCGGCGAGCGGTATCAGCTCACTCAAA
GGCGGTAATACGGTTATCCACAGAATCAGGGGATAACGCAGGAAAGAACATGTGAGCAAAAGGCCAGCAA
AAGGCCAGGAACCGTAAAAAGGCCGCGTTGCTGGCGTTTTTCCATAGGCTCCGCCCCCCTGACGAGCATC
ACAAAAATCGACGCTCAAGTCAGAGGTGGCGAAACCCGACAGGACTATAAAGATACCAGGCGTTTCCCCC
TGGAAGCTCCCTCGTGCGCTCTCCTGTTCCGACCCTGCCGCTTACCGGATACCTGTCCGCCTTTCTCCCT
TCGGGAAGCGTGGCGCTTTCTCATAGCTCACGCTGTAGGTATCTCAGTTCGGTGTAGGTCGTTCGCTCCA
AGCTGGGCTGTGTGCACGAACCCCCCGTTCAGCCCGACCGCTGCGCCTTATCCGGTAACTATCGTCTTGA
GTCCAACCCGGTAAGACACGACTTATCGCCACTGGCAGCAGCCACTGGTAACAGGATTAGCAGAGCGAGG
TATGTAGGCGGTGCTACAGAGTTCTTGAAGTGGTGGCCTAACTACGGCTACACTAGAAGGACAGTATTTG
GTATCTGCGCTCTGCTGAAGCCAGTTACCTTCGGAAAAAGAGTTGGTAGCTCTTGATCCGGCAAACAAAC
CACCGCTGGTAGCGGTGGTTTTTTTGTTTGCAAGCAGCAGATTACGCGCAGAAAAAAAGGATCTCAAGAA
GATCCTTTGATCTTTTCTACGGGGTCTGACGCTCAGTGGAACGAAAACTCACGTTAAGGGATTTTGGTCA
TGAGATTATCAAAAAGGATCTTCACCTAGATCCTTTTAAATTAAAAATGAAGTTTTAAATCAATCTAAAG
TATATATGAGTAAACTTGGTCTGACAGTTACCAATGCTTAATCAGTGAGGCACCTATCTCAGCGATCTGT
CTATTTCGTTCATCCATAGTTGCCTGACTCCCCGTCGTGTAGATAACTACGATACGGGAGGGCTTACCAT
CTGGCCCCAGTGCTGCAATGATACCGCGAGACCCACGCTCACCGGCTCCAGATTTATCAGCAATAAACCA
GCCAGCCGGAAGGGCCGAGCGCAGAAGTGGTCCTGCAACTTTATCCGCCTCCATCCAGTCTATTAATTGT
TGCCGGGAAGCTAGAGTAAGTAGTTCGCCAGTTAATAGTTTGCGCAACGTTGTTGCCATTGCTGCAGGCA
TCGTGGTGTCACGCTCGTCGTTTGGTATGGCTTCATTCAGCTCCGGTTCCCAACGATCAAGGCGAGTTAC
ATGATCCCCCATGTTGTGCAAAAAAGCGGTTAGCTCCTTCGGTCCTCCGATCGTTGTCAGAAGTAAGTTG
GCCGCAGTGTTATCACTCATGGTTATGGCAGCACTGCATAATTCTCTTACTGTCATGCCATCCGTAAGAT
GCTTTTCTGTGACTGGTGAGTACTCAACCAAGTCATTCTGAGAATAGTGTATGCGGCGACCGAGTTGCTC
TTGCCCGGCGTCAATACGGGATAATACCGCGCCACATAGCAGAACTTTAAAAGTGCTCATCATTGGAAAA
CGTTCTTCGGGGCGAAAACTCTCAAGGATCTTACCGCTGTTGAGATCCAGTTCGATGTAACCCACTCGTG
CACCCAACTGATCTTCAGCATCTTTTACTTTCACCAGCGTTTCTGGGTGAGCAAAAACAGGAAGGCAAAA
TGCCGCAAAAAAGGGAATAAGGGCGACACGGAAATGTTGAATACTCATACTCTTCCTTTTTCAATATTAT
TGAAGCATTTATCAGGGTTATTGTCTCATGAGCGGATACATATTTGAATGTATTTAGAAAAATAAACAAA
TAGGGGTTCCGCGCACATTTCCCCGAAAAGTGCCACCTGAAATTGTAAACGTTAATATTTTGTTAAAATT
CGCGTTAAATTTTTGTTAAATCAGCTCATTTTTTAACCAATAGGCCGAAATCGGCAAAATCCCTTATAAA
TCAAAAGAATAGACCGAGATAGGGT
[37 nt withheld, positions 5766-5802]
AAAGAACGTGGACTCCAACGTCAAAGG
[49 nt withheld, positions 5830-5878]
T
[91 nt withheld, positions 5880-5970]
G
[124 nt withheld, positions 5972-6095]
CCCATTCGCCA
Features (pLannotate 1.2.2; 19 found; start..end, strand, type, name):
     26..73      -  terminator     T7 terminator: transcription terminator for bacteriophage T7 RNA polymerase
     81..130     -  CDS            SET1 (fragment): solubility-enhancement tag derived from T7 phage gene 10B
    140..157     -  CDS            9xHis (fragment): 9xHis affinity tag
    213..902     -  CDS            flpA: FLPA_METJA - Experimental evidence at protein level: Swiss-Prot protein existence level 1. Involved in pre-rRNA and tRNA processing. Utilizes the methyl donor S-adenosyl-L-methionine to catalyze the site-specific 2'-hydroxyl methylation of ribose moieties in rRNA and tRNA. Site specificity is provided by a guide RNA that base pairs with the substrate. Methylation occurs at a characteristic distance from the sequence involved in base pairing with the guide RNA. From Methanocaldococcus jannaschii (strain ATCC 43067 / DSM 2661 / JAL-1 / JCM 10045 / NBRC 100440) (Methanococcus jannaschii).
    910..932     -  RBS            RBS: efficient ribosome binding site from bacteriophage T7 gene 10 (Olins and Rangwala, 1989)
    947..971     -  protein_bind   lac operator: The lac repressor binds to the lac operator to inhibit transcription in E. coli. This inhibition can be relieved by adding lactose or isopropyl-β-D-thiogalactopyranoside (IPTG). lac repressor encoded by lacI
    972..990     -  promoter       T7 promoter: promoter for bacteriophage T7 RNA polymerase
   1012..1291    +  CDS            TcR (fragment): tetracycline efflux protein; tet; confers resistance to tetracycline
   1299..1376    +  promoter       lacI promoter: lacI
   1377..2459    +  CDS            lacI: lac repressor; lacI; The lac repressor binds to the lac operator to inhibit transcription in E. coli. This inhibition can be relieved by adding lactose or isopropyl-β-D-thiogalactopyranoside (IPTG).
   2472..2493    +  protein_bind   CAP binding site: CAP binding activates transcription in the presence of cAMP. E. coli catabolite activator protein
   2508..2799    +  CDS            TcR (fragment): tetracycline efflux protein; tet; confers resistance to tetracycline
   2871..3251    -  CDS            YPB1_ECOLX: Protein predicted: Swiss-Prot protein existence level 4. From Escherichia coli.
   3268..3459    +  CDS            rop: Rop protein, which maintains plasmids at low copy number; rop
   3561..3703    +  misc_feature   bom: basis of mobility region from pBR322
   3889..4477    -  rep_origin     ori: high-copy-number ColE1/pMB1/pBR322/pUC origin of replication
   4648..5508    -  CDS            AmpR: β-lactamase; bla; confers resistance to ampicillin, carbenicillin, and related antibiotics
   5509..5613    -  promoter       AmpR promoter: bla
   5640..6095    -  rep_origin     f1 ori (sequence partly withheld): f1 bacteriophage origin of replication; arrow indicates direction of (+) strand synthesis
