[The description below was written by a language model from this plasmid's Addgene catalogue record and pLannotate feature annotations shown in this document.]
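Description:
pET21a.MJ0697 is a bacterial expression plasmid built on the Novagen pET21a backbone, carrying the fibrillarin homologue of the hyperthermophilic archaeon Methanococcus (Methanocaldococcus) jannaschii, gene MJ_0697 (flpA). The roughly 690 bp open reading frame was inserted between the NdeI and BamHI sites, both of which are retained, and the record notes an M222T substitution relative to the reference protein. The encoded protein is an S-adenosylmethionine-dependent methyltransferase that, directed by guide RNAs, carries out site-specific 2'-O-ribose methylation of rRNA and tRNA.

Expression is driven by a T7 promoter followed by a lac operator and the strong phage T7 gene 10 ribosome binding site, with a T7 terminator downstream. A plasmid-borne lacI gene supplies repressor, so transcription stays low until IPTG is added in a host that provides T7 RNA polymerase. The annotated His-tag fragment downstream of the insert is the vector's C-terminal tag sequence; the record does not state whether it is fused in frame to the fibrillarin homologue or cut off by a native stop codon. The plasmid replicates from a pBR322-type ColE1 origin with the adjacent rop and bom elements. The catalogue lists it as high copy, although rop normally moderates copy number. Selection is by ampicillin through β-lactamase, and an f1 origin allows single-stranded DNA production. The tetracycline-resistance fragments are non-functional backbone remnants.

The construct was used to overproduce the protein for crystallographic structure determination. It is supplied in a DH5alpha cloning strain, and the depositor recommends expressing it in a BL21(DE3) derivative carrying pSJS1244, a spectinomycin-resistance helper plasmid that supports expression of genes with rare codons.
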