Addgene plasmid #11411: pET21a.MJ0697
Depositing lab: Sung-Hou Kim. Depositing organization: Lawrence Berkeley National Laboratory. Publication: Crystal structure of a fibrillarin homologue from Methanococcus jannaschii, a hyperthermophile, at 1.6 A resolution. Wang H, Boisvert D, Kim KK, Kim R, Kim SH. EMBO J. 2000 Feb 1. 19(3):317-23. 10.1093/emboj/19.3.317 PubMed 10654930.
Backbone
  Vector backbone: pET21a
  Backbone manufacturer: Novagen
  Backbone size w/o insert (bp): 5443
  Vector type: Bacterial Expression
Growth in bacteria
  Bacterial resistance: Ampicillin, 100 μg/mL
  Growth temperature: 37°C
  Growth strain: DH5alpha
  Copy number: High Copy
Gene/Insert
  Gene/Insert name: fibrillarin homolog (alt name: MJ_0697)
  Species: M. jannaschii
  Insert size (bp): 690
  Mutation: M222T
  GenBank ID: AAB98690 NP_247681
  Entrez Gene: MJ_0697 (a.k.a. MJ_0697, MJ0697)
  Promoter: T7
  Cloning method: Restriction Enzyme; 5′ cloning site NdeI (not destroyed); 3′ cloning site BamHI (not destroyed)
  Sequencing primers: 5′ T7; 3′ T7-term
Terms and licenses: Academic/Nonprofit Terms; Industry Terms: Not Available to Industry
Depositor comments: Acta Cryst. 1999. D55:338-340. Please note that the plasmid pET21a.MJ0697 contains an Ampicillin resistance marker, and the BL21 bacterial strain contains a plasmid, pSJS1244, that confers spectinomycin resistance and allows for expression of genes with rare codons. Addgene provides this plasmid in the DH5alpha bacterial strain. For expression, please use BL21(DE3).Star/pSJS1244
How to cite: pET21a.MJ0697 was a gift from Sung-Hou Kim (Addgene plasmid # 11411 ; http://n2t.net/addgene:11411 ; RRID:Addgene_11411)
