>Addgene plasmid #11411 | pET21a.MJ0697 | addgene partial sequence | sequence record 128170 | pBRrevBam 5'-GGTGATGTCGGCGATATAGG-3'
GCCGGCCACGATGCGTCCGGCGTAGAGGATCGAGATCTCGATCCCGCGAAATTAATACGACTCACTATAG
GGGAATTGTGAGCGGATAACAATTCCCCTCTAGAAATAATTTTGTTTAACTTTAAGAAGGAGATATACAT
ATGGAAGACATTAAAATCAAAGAGATTTTTGAAAACATCTATGAAGTTGATTTAGGAGATGGCTTAAAAA
GAATAGCAACAAAATCTATTGTTAAGGGAAAAAAAGTATATGATGAAAAAATAATAAAAATTGGAGATGA
AGAGTATAGAATTTGGAATCCAAATAAAAGTAAGTTGGCAGCTGCAATAATTAAAGGTTTAAAGGTTATG
CCAATAAAAAGAGATTCAAAAATCTTATACTTAGGAGCTTCAGCTGGAACTACACCATCTCACGTTGCAG
ATATTGCTGATAAAGGCATTGTATATGCCATAGAGTATGCACCAAGGATTATGAGAGAGCTTTTAGATGC
ATGTGCTGAGAGGGAAAACATAATCCCAATTTTAGGAGATGCAAATAAACCTCAAGAATATGCAAATATT
GTTGAAAAGGTAGATGTTATCTATGAGGATGTTGCTCAGCCAAATCAAGCGGAGATTTTAATTAAAAATG
CTAAGTGGTTTTTAAAGAAAGGCGGTTATGGAATGATAGCAATAAAGGCAAGGAGTATAGATGTTACAAA
AGACCCAAAAGAGATTTTTAAAGAACAAAAAGAAATTTTAGAGGCAGGAGGTTTTAAAATAGTTGATGAG
GTAGATATTGAGCCGTTTGAAAAAGACCACGTCACGTTTGTAGGTATTTGGGAGGGAAAATGACTCGAGG
GATCCGAATTCGAGCTCCGTCGACAAGCTTGCGGCCGCACTCGAGCACCACCACCACCACCACTGAGATC
CGGCTGCTA
